>Addgene plasmid #183361 | pMSCV-IRES-GFP-mouse-Caspase-1 | addgene full sequence | sequence record 370656 | Addgene NGS Result
AAGCCTTGGCTTTTGACCCCCCTCCCTGGGTCAAGCCCTTTGTACACCCTAAGCCTCCGCCTCCTCTTCC
TCCATCCGCCCCGTCTCTCCCCCTTGAACCTCCTCGTTCGACCCCGCCTCGATCCTCCCTTTATCCAGCC
CTCACTCCTTCTCTAGGCGCCGGAATTAGATCTCTCGAGATCGATGCGGCCGCGCCACCATGGAACAAAA
ACTCATCTCAGAAGAGGATCTGATGGCTGACAAGATCCTGAGGGCAAAGAGGAAGCAATTTATCAACTCA
GTGAGTATAGGGACAATAAATGGATTGTTGGATGAACTTTTAGAGAAGAGAGTGCTGAATCAGGAAGAAA
TGGATAAAATAAAACTTGCAAACATTACTGCTATGGACAAGGCACGGAACCTATGTGATCATGTCTCTAA
AAAAGGGCCCCAGGCAAGCCAAATCTTTATCACTTACATTTGTAATGAAGACTGCTACCTGGCAGGAATT
CTGGAGCTTCAATCAGCTCCATCAGCTGAAACATTTGTTGCTACAGAAGATTCTAAAGGAGGACATCCTT
CATCCTCAGAAACAAAGGAAGAACAGAACAAAGAAGATGGCACATTTCCAGGACTGACTGGGACCCTCAA
GTTTTGCCCTTTAGAAAAAGCCCAGAAGTTATGGAAAGAAAATCCTTCAGAGATTTATCCAATAATGAAT
ACAACCACTCGTACACGTCTTGCCCTCATTATCTGCAACACAGAGTTTCAACATCTTTCTCCGAGGGTTG
GAGCTCAAGTTGACCTCAGAGAAATGAAGTTGCTGCTGGAGGATCTGGGGTATACCGTGAAAGTGAAAGA
AAATCTCACAGCTCTGGAGATGGTGAAAGAGGTGAAAGAATTTGCTGCCTGCCCAGAGCACAAGACTTCT
GACAGTACTTTCCTTGTATTCATGTCTCATGGTATCCAGGAGGGAATATGTGGGACCACATACTCTAATG
AAGTTTCAGATATTTTAAAGGTTGACACAATCTTTCAGATGATGAACACTTTGAAGTGCCCAAGCTTGAA
AGACAAGCCCAAGGTGATCATTATTCAGGCATGCCGTGGAGAGAAACAAGGAGTGGTGTTGTTAAAAGAT
TCAGTAAGAGACTCTGAAGAGGATTTCTTAACGGATGCAATTTTTGAAGATGATGGCATTAAGAAGGCCC
ATATAGAGAAAGATTTTATTGCTTTCTGCTCTTCAACACCAGATAATGTGTCTTGGAGACATCCTGTCAG
GGGCTCACTTTTCATTGAGTCACTCATCAAACACATGAAAGAATATGCCTGGTCTTGTGACTTGGAGGAC
ATTTTCAGAAAGGTTCGATTTTCATTTGAACAACCAGAATTTAGGCTACAGATGCCCACTGCTGATAGGG
TGACCCTGACAAAACGTTTCTACCTCTTCCCGGGACATTAAGTCGACGGTATCGATAAGCTTGATATCGA
ATTCCGCCCCCCCCCCTAACGTTACTGGCCGAAGCCGCTTGGAATAAGGCCGGTGTGCGTTTGTCTATAT
GTTATTTTCCACCATATTGCCGTCTTTTGGCAATGTGAGGGCCCGGAAACCTGGCCCTGTCTTCTTGACG
AGCATTCCTAGGGGTCTTTCCCCTCTCGCCAAAGGAATGCAAGGTCTGTTGAATGTCGTGAAGGAAGCAG
TTCCTCTGGAAGCTTCTTGAAGACAAACAACGTCTGTAGCGACCCTTTGCAGGCAGCGGAACCCCCCACC
TGGCGACAGGTGCCTCTGCGGCCAAAAGCCACGTGTATAAGATACACCTGCAAAGGCGGCACAACCCCAG
TGCCACGTTGTGAGTTGGATAGTTGTGGAAAGAGTCAAATGGCTCTCCTCAAGCGTATTCAACAAGGGGC
TGAAGGATGCCCAGAAGGTACCCCATTGTATGGGATCTGATCTGGGGCCTCGGTGCACATGCTTTACATG
TGTTTAGTCGAGGTTAAAAAAACGTCTAGGCCCCCCGAACCACGGGGACGTGGTTTTCCTTTGAAAAACA
CGATGATAATATGGCCACAACCATGGTGAGCAAGGGCGAGGAGCTGTTCACCGGGGTGGTGCCCATCCTG
GTCGAGCTGGACGGCGACGTAAACGGCCACAAGTTCAGCGTGTCTGGCGAGGGCGAGGGCGATGCCACCT
ACGGCAAGCTGACCCTGAAGTTCATCTGCACCACCGGCAAGCTGCCCGTGCCCTGGCCCACCCTCGTGAC
CACCCTGACCTACGGCGTGCAGTGCTTCAGCCGCTACCCCGACCACATGAAGCAGCACGACTTCTTCAAG
TCCGCCATGCCCGAAGGCTACGTCCAGGAGCGCACCATCTTCTTCAAGGACGACGGCAACTACAAGACCC
GCGCCGAGGTGAAGTTCGAGGGCGACACCCTGGTGAACCGCATCGAGCTGAAGGGCATCGACTTCAAGGA
GGACGGCAACATCCTGGGGCACAAGCTGGAGTACAACTACAACAGCCACAACGTCTATATCATGGCCGAC
AAGCAGAAGAACGGCATCAAGGCGAACTTCAAGATCCGCCACAACATCGAGGACGGCAGCGTGCAGCTCG
CCGACCACTACCAGCAGAACACCCCCATCGGCGACGGCCCCGTGCTGCTGCCCGACAACCACTACCTGAG
CACCCAGTCCGCCCTGAGCAAAGACCCCAACGAGAAGCGCGATCACATGGTCCTGCTGGAGTTCGTGACC
GCCGCCGGGATCACTCTCGGCATGGACGAGCTGTACAAGTAATGAATTAATTAAGAATTCGATAAAATAA
AAGATTTTATTTAGTCTCCAGAAAAAGGGGGGAATGAAAGACCCCACCTGTAGGTTTGGCAAGCTAGCTT
AAGTAACGCCATTTTGCAAGGCATGGAAAATACATAACTGAGAATAGAGAAGTTCAGATCAAGGTTAGGA
ACAGAGAGACAGCAGAATATGGGCCAAACAGGATATCTGTGGTAAGCAGTTCCTGCCCCGGCTCAGGGCC
AAGAACAGATGGTCCCCAGATGCGGTCCCGCCCTCAGCAGTTTCTAGAGAACCATCAGATGTTTCCAGGG
TGCCCCAAGGACCTGAAATGACCCTGTGCCTTATTTGAACTAACCAATCAGTTCGCTTCTCGCTTCTGTT
CGCGCGCTTCTGCTCCCCGAGCTCAATAAAAGAGCCCACAACCCCTCACTCGGCGCGCCAGTCCTCCGAT
AGACTGCGTCGCCCGGGTACCCGTGTATCCAATAAACCCTCTTGCAGTTGCATCCGACTTGTGGTCTCGC
TGTTCCTTGGGAGGGTCTCCTCTGAGTGATTGACTACCCGTCAGCGGGGGTCTTTCATGGGTAACAGTTT
CTTGAAGTTGGAGAACAACATTCTGAGGGTAGGAGTCGAATATTAAGTAATCCTGACTCAATTAGCCACT
GTTTTGAATCCACATACTCCAATACTCCTGAAATAGTTCATTATGGACAGCGCAGAAAGAGCTGGGGAGA
ATTGTGAAATTGTTATCCGCTCACAATTCCACACAACATACGAGCCGGAAGCATAAAGTGTAAAGCCTGG
GGTGCCTAATGAGTGAGCTAACTCACATTAATTGCGTTGCGCTCACTGCCCGCTTTCCAGTCGGGAAACC
TGTCGTGCCAGCTGCATTAATGAATCGGCCAACGCGCGGGGAGAGGCGGTTTGCGTATTGGGCGCTCTTC
CGCTTCCTCGCTCACTGACTCGCTGCGCTCGGTCGTTCGGCTGCGGCGAGCGGTATCAGCTCACTCAAAG
GCGGTAATACGGTTATCCACAGAATCAGGGGATAACGCAGGAAAGAACATGTGAGCAAAAGGCCAGCAAA
AGGCCAGGAACCGTAAAAAGGCCGCGTTGCTGGCGTTTTTCCATAGGCTCCGCCCCCCTGACGAGCATCA
CAAAAATCGACGCTCAAGTCAGAGGTGGCGAAACCCGACAGGACTATAAAGATACCAGGCGTTTCCCCCT
GGAAGCTCCCTCGTGCGCTCTCCTGTTCCGACCCTGCCGCTTACCGGATACCTGTCCGCCTTTCTCCCTT
CGGGAAGCGTGGCGCTTTCTCATAGCTCACGCTGTAGGTATCTCAGTTCGGTGTAGGTCGTTCGCTCCAA
GCTGGGCTGTGTGCACGAACCCCCCGTTCAGCCCGACCGCTGCGCCTTATCCGGTAACTATCGTCTTGAG
TCCAACCCGGTAAGACACGACTTATCGCCACTGGCAGCAGCCACTGGTAACAGGATTAGCAGAGCGAGGT
ATGTAGGCGGTGCTACAGAGTTCTTGAAGTGGTGGCCTAACTACGGCTACACTAGAAGAACAGTATTTGG
TATCTGCGCTCTGCTGAAGCCAGTTACCTTCGGAAAAAGAGTTGGTAGCTCTTGATCCGGCAAACAAACC
ACCGCTGGTAGCGGTGGTTTTTTTGTTTGCAAGCAGCAGATTACGCGCAGAAAAAAAGGATCTCAAGAAG
ATCCTTTGATCTTTTCTACGGGGTCTGACGCTCAGTGGAACGAAAACTCACGTTAAGGGATTTTGGTCAT
GAGATTATCAAAAAGGATCTTCACCTAGATCCTTTTAAATTAAAAATGAAGTTTTAAATCAATCTAAAGT
ATATATGAGTAAACTTGGTCTGACAGTTACCAATGCTTAATCAGTGAGGCACCTATCTCAGCGATCTGTC
TATTTCGTTCATCCATAGTTGCCTGACTCCCCGTCGTGTAGATAACTACGATACGGGAGGGCTTACCATC
TGGCCCCAGTGCTGCAATGATACCGCGAGACCCACGCTCACCGGCTCCAGATTTATCAGCAATAAACCAG
CCAGCCGGAAGGGCCGAGCGCAGAAGTGGTCCTGCAACTTTATCCGCCTCCATCCAGTCTATTAATTGTT
GCCGGGAAGCTAGAGTAAGTAGTTCGCCAGTTAATAGTTTGCGCAACGTTGTTGCCATTGCTACAGGCAT
CGTGGTGTCACGCTCGTCGTTTGGTATGGCTTCATTCAGCTCCGGTTCCCAACGATCAAGGCGAGTTACA
TGATCCCCCATGTTGTGCAAAAAAGCGGTTAGCTCCTTCGGTCCTCCGATCGTTGTCAGAAGTAAGTTGG
CCGCAGTGTTATCACTCATGGTTATGGCAGCACTGCATAATTCTCTTACTGTCATGCCATCCGTAAGATG
CTTTTCTGTGACTGGTGAGTACTCAACCAAGTCATTCTGAGAATAGTGTATGCGGCGACCGAGTTGCTCT
TGCCCGGCGTCAATACGGGATAATACCGCGCCACATAGCAGAACTTTAAAAGTGCTCATCATTGGAAAAC
GTTCTTCGGGGCGAAAACTCTCAAGGATCTTACCGCTGTTGAGATCCAGTTCGATGTAACCCACTCGTGC
ACCCAACTGATCTTCAGCATCTTTTACTTTCACCAGCGTTTCTGGGTGAGCAAAAACAGGAAGGCAAAAT
GCCGCAAAAAAGGGAATAAGGGCGACACGGAAATGTTGAATACTCATACTCTTCCTTTTTCAATATTATT
GAAGCATTTATCAGGGTTATTGTCTCATGAGCGGATACATATTTGAATGTATTTAGAAAAATAAACAAAT
AGGGGTTCCGCGCACATTTCCCCGAAAAGTGCCACCTGACGTCTAAGAAACCATTATTATCATGACATTA
ACCTATAAAAATAGGCGTATCACGAGGCCCTTTCGTCTCGCGCGTTTCGGTGATGACGGTGAAAACCTCT
GACACATGCAGCTCCCGGAGACGGTCACAGCTTGTCTGTAAGCGGATGCCGGGAGCAGACAAGCCCGTCA
GGGCGCGTCAGCGGGTGTTGGCGGGTGTCGGGGCTGGCTTAACTATGCGGCATCAGAGCAGATTGTACTG
AGAGTGCACCATATGCGGTGTGAAATACCGCACAGATGCGTAAGGAGAAAATACCGCATCAGGCGCCATT
CGCCATTCAGGCTGCGCAACTGTTGGGAAGGGCGATCGGTGCGGGCCTCTTCGCTATTACGCCAGCTGGC
GAAAGGGGGATGTGCTGCAAGGCGATTAAGTTGGGTAACGCCAGGGTTTTCCCAGTCACGACGTTGTAAA
ACGACGGCGCAAGGAATGGTGCATGCAAGGAGATGGCGCCCAACAGTCCCCCGGCCACGGGGCCTGCCAC
CATACCCACGCCGAAACAAGCGCTCATGAGCCCGAAGTGGCGAGCCCGATCTTCCCCATCGGTGATGTCG
GCGATATAGGCGCCAGCAACCGCACCTGTGGCGCCGGTGATGCCGGCCACGATGCGTCCGGCGTAGAGGC
GATTAGTCCAATTTGTTAAAGACAGGATATCAGTGGTCCAGGCTCTAGTTTTGACTCAACAATATCACCA
GCTGAAGCCTATAGAGTACGAGCCATAGATAAAATAAAAGATTTTATTTAGTCTCCAGAAAAAGGGGGGA
ATGAAAGACCCCACCTGTAGGTTTGGCAAGCTAGCTTAAGTAACGCCATTTTGCAAGGCATGGAAAATAC
ATAACTGAGAATAGAGAAGTTCAGATCAAGGTTAGGAACAGAGAGACAGCAGAATATGGGCCAAACAGGA
TATCTGTGGTAAGCAGTTCCTGCCCCGGCTCAGGGCCAAGAACAGATGGTCCCCAGATGCGGTCCCGCCC
TCAGCAGTTTCTAGAGAACCATCAGATGTTTCCAGGGTGCCCCAAGGACCTGAAATGACCCTGTGCCTTA
TTTGAACTAACCAATCAGTTCGCTTCTCGCTTCTGTTCGCGCGCTTCTGCTCCCCGAGCTCAATAAAAGA
GCCCACAACCCCTCACTCGGCGCGCCAGTCCTCCGATAGACTGCGTCGCCCGGGTACCCGTATTCCCAAT
AAAGCCTCTTGCTGTTTGCATCCGAATCGTGGACTCGCTGATCCTTGGGAGGGTCTCCTCAGATTGATTG
ACTGCCCACCTCGGGGGTCTTTCATTTGGAGGTTCCACCGAGATTTGGAGACCCCTGCCCAGGGACCACC
GACCCCCCCGCCGGGAGGTAAGCTGGCCAGCGGTCGTTTCGTGTCTGTCTCTGTCTTTGTGCGTGTTTGT
GCCGGCATCTAATGTTTGCGCCTGCGTCTGTACTAGTTAGCTAACTAGCTCTGTATCTGGCGGACCCGTG
GTGGAACTGACGAGTTCTGAACACCCGGCCGCAACCCTGGGAGACGTCCCAGGGACTTTGGGGGCCGTTT
TTGTGGCCCGACCTGAGGAAGGGAGTCGATGTGGAATCCGACCCCGTCAGGATATGTGGTTCTGGTAGGA
GACGAGAACCTAAAACAGTTCCCGCCTCCGTCTGAATTTTTGCTTTCGGTTTGGAACCGAAGCCGCGCGT
CTTGTCTGCTGCAGCGCTGCAGCATCGTTCTGTGTTGTCTCTGTCTGACTGTGTTTCTGTATTTGTCTGA
AAATTAGGGCCAGACTGTTACCACTCCCTTAAGTTTGACCTTAGGTCACTGGAAAGATGTCGAGCGGATC
GCTCACAACCAGTCGGTAGATGTCAAGAAGAGACGTTGGGTTACCTTCTGCTCTGCAGAATGGCCAACCT
TTAACGTCGGATGGCCGCGAGACGGCACCTTTAACCGAGACCTCATCACCCAGGTTAAGATCAAGGTCTT
TTCACCTGGCCCGCATGGACACCCAGACCAGGTCCCCTACATCGTGACCTGGG
Features (pLannotate 1.2.2; 20 found; start..end, strand, type, name):
    233..1438    +  CDS            Casp1: CASP1_MOUSE - Also known as Il1bc. Experimental evidence at protein level: Swiss-Prot protein existence level 1. Thiol protease involved in a variety of inflammatory processes by proteolytically cleaving other proteins, such as the precursors of the inflammatory cytokines interleukin-1 beta (IL1B) and interleukin 18 (IL18) as well as the pyroptosis inducer Gasdermin-D (GSDMD), into active mature peptides (PubMed:21147462, PubMed:32109412). Plays a key role in cell immunity as an inflammatory response initiator: once activated through formation of an inflammasome complex, it initiates a proinfl
   1442..1475    -  misc_feature   MCS (fragment): pBluescript multiple cloning site
   1577..2039    +  misc_feature   IRES: internal ribosome entry site (IRES) of the encephalomyocarditis virus (EMCV)
   2053..2772    +  CDS            EGFP: the original enhanced GFP (Yang et al., 1996) mammalian codon-optimized
   2834..3348    +  LTR            3' LTR: 3' long terminal repeat from murine embryonic stem cell virus
   3510..3526    -  protein_bind   lac operator: The lac repressor binds to the lac operator to inhibit transcription in E. coli. This inhibition can be relieved by adding lactose or isopropyl-β-D-thiogalactopyranoside (IPTG). lac repressor encoded by lacI
   3534..3564    -  promoter       lac promoter: promoter for the E. coli lac operon
   3579..3600    -  protein_bind   CAP binding site: CAP binding activates transcription in the presence of cAMP. E. coli catabolite activator protein
   3613..3705    -  CDS            lacI (fragment): lac repressor; lacI; The lac repressor binds to the lac operator to inhibit transcription in E. coli. This inhibition can be relieved by adding lactose or isopropyl-β-D-thiogalactopyranoside (IPTG).
   3888..4476    -  rep_origin     ori: high-copy-number ColE1/pMB1/pBR322/pUC origin of replication
   4647..5507    -  CDS            AmpR: β-lactamase; bla; confers resistance to ampicillin, carbenicillin, and related antibiotics
   5508..5612    -  promoter       AmpR promoter: bla
   5707..5742    +  CDS            rop (fragment): Rop protein, which maintains plasmids at low copy number; rop
   5844..5943    +  misc_feature   bom (fragment): basis of mobility region from pBR322
   5949..6098    -  CDS            lacZα (fragment): LacZα fragment of β-galactosidase; lacZ fragment
   6098..6299    -  CDS            TcR (fragment): tetracycline efflux protein; tet; confers resistance to tetracycline
   6300..6398    +  CDS            env (fragment): murine leukemia virus gPr80 envelope polyprotein precursor; env; proteolytically cleaved into gp70SU and p15TM subunits
   6440..6956    +  LTR            5' LTR: 5' long terminal repeat from murine embryonic stem cell virus
   7020..7361    +  misc_feature   MESV Ψ: packaging signal of murine embryonic stem cell virus
   7428..161     +  CDS            gag (truncated) (across the origin): truncated Moloney murine leukemia virus (MMLV) gag gene lacking the start codon
