[The description below was written by a language model from this plasmid's Addgene catalogue record and pLannotate feature annotations shown in this document.]
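Description:
pMSCV-IRES-GFP-mouse-Caspase-1 is a gammaretroviral transfer vector built on the pMSCV-IRES-EGFP backbone for stable expression of mouse caspase-1 (Casp1, also known as ICE or Il1bc) in mammalian cells by retroviral transduction. The sequenced plasmid is about 7.7 kb. In bacteria it is maintained through a high-copy ColE1/pUC-type origin and selected with ampicillin via the β-lactamase gene. The remaining bacterial annotations (fragments of lacI, lacZα, rop, bom and the tetracycline resistance gene, plus a lac promoter/operator) are non-functional remnants of earlier cloning vectors.

The viral cassette is flanked by 5′ and 3′ long terminal repeats from murine embryonic stem cell virus. The 5′ LTR serves as the promoter for the full-length transcript. Downstream of it lie the MESV Ψ packaging signal and a truncated, start-codon-less MMLV gag segment, which together direct encapsidation of the RNA genome when the plasmid is introduced into a packaging line that supplies gag-pol and envelope proteins in trans. The roughly 1.2 kb Casp1 coding sequence was inserted between NotI and SalI sites. The catalogue lists an N-terminal Myc tag, although the feature table does not annotate the tag separately. An EMCV IRES followed by EGFP sits after the insert, so caspase-1 and the fluorescent reporter are translated from one bicistronic mRNA and transduced cells can be identified or sorted by green fluorescence. There is no mammalian drug-selection marker.

Caspase-1 is the inflammasome-activated protease that processes pro-IL-1β, pro-IL-18 and gasdermin D. The construct was deposited in connection with work on the substrate specificity and evolution of inflammatory caspases.
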