Addgene plasmid #183361: pMSCV-IRES-GFP-mouse-Caspase-1
Purpose: Stable expression of mammalian inflammatory caspase gene in mammalian cells by retroviral transduction
Depositing lab: Jonathan Kagan. Depositing organization: Boston Children's Hospital. Publication: Evolution-inspired redesign of the LPS receptor caspase-4 into an interleukin-1beta converting enzyme. Devant P, Cao A, Kagan JC. Sci Immunol. 2021 Aug 10;6(62). doi: 10.1126/sciimmunol.abh3567. PubMed 34734155.
Backbone
  Vector backbone: pMSCV-IRES-EGFP
  Backbone size w/o insert (bp): 6400
  Vector type: Retroviral
Growth in bacteria
  Bacterial resistance: Ampicillin, 100 μg/mL
  Growth temperature: 37°C
  Growth strain: NEB Stable
  Copy number: High Copy
Gene/Insert
  Gene/Insert name: Caspase-1
  Species: M. musculus (mouse)
  Insert size (bp): 1200
  Entrez Gene: Casp1 (a.k.a. ICE, Il1bc)
  Promoter: MESV
  Tag / fusion protein: Myc (N terminal on insert)
  Cloning method: Restriction Enzyme; 5′ cloning site NotI (not destroyed); 3′ cloning site SalI (not destroyed)
  Sequencing primers: 5′ MSCV-fwd; 3′ MSCV-rev
Terms and licenses: Academic/Nonprofit Terms; Industry Terms: Not Available to Industry
How to cite: pMSCV-IRES-GFP-mouse-Caspase-1 was a gift from Jonathan Kagan (Addgene plasmid # 183361 ; http://n2t.net/addgene:183361 ; RRID:Addgene_183361)
